>Addgene plasmid #143695 | TFORF0356 | addgene full sequence | sequence record 407880 | Addgene NGS Result
TTAATGTAGTCTTATGCAATACTCTTGTAGTCTTGCAACATGGTAACGATGAGTTAGCAACATGCCTTAC
AAGGAGAGAAAAAGCACCGTGCATGCCGATTGGTGGAAGTAAGGTGGTACGATCGTGCCTTATTAGGAAG
GCAACAGACGGGTCTGACATGGATTGGACGAACCACTGAATTGCCGCATTGCAGAGATATTGTATTTAAG
TGCCTAGCTCGATACATAAACGGGTCTCTCTGGTTAGACCAGATCTGAGCCTGGGAGCTCTCTGGCTAAC
TAGGGAACCCACTGCTTAAGCCTCAATAAAGCTTGCCTTGAGTGCTTCAAGTAGTGTGTGCCCGTCTGTT
GTGTGACTCTGGTAACTAGAGATCCCTCAGACCCTTTTAGTCAGTGTGGAAAATCTCTAGCAGTGGCGCC
CGAACAGGGACTTGAAAGCGAAAGGGAAACCAGAGGAGCTCTCTCGACGCAGGACTCGGCTTGCTGAAGC
GCGCACGGCAAGAGGCGAGGGGCGGCGACTGGTGAGTACGCCAAAAATTTTGACTAGCGGAGGCTAGAAG
GAGAGAGATGGGTGCGAGAGCGTCAGTATTAAGCGGGGGAGAATTAGATCGCGATGGGAAAAAATTCGGT
TAAGGCCAGGGGGAAAGAAAAAATATAAATTAAAACATATAGTATGGGCAAGCAGGGAGCTAGAACGATT
CGCAGTTAATCCTGGCCTGTTAGAAACATCAGAAGGCTGTAGACAAATACTGGGACAGCTACAACCATCC
CTTCAGACAGGATCAGAAGAACTTAGATCATTATATAATACAGTAGCAACCCTCTATTGTGTGCATCAAA
GGATAGAGATAAAAGACACCAAGGAAGCTTTAGACAAGATAGAGGAAGAGCAAAACAAAAGTAAGACCAC
CGCACAGCAAGCGGCCGCTGATCTTCAGACCTGGAGGAGGAGATATGAGGGACAATTGGAGAAGTGAATT
ATATAAATATAAAGTAGTAAAAATTGAACCATTAGGAGTAGCACCCACCAAGGCAAAGAGAAGAGTGGTG
CAGAGAGAAAAAAGAGCAGTGGGAATAGGAGCTTTGTTCCTTGGGTTCTTGGGAGCAGCAGGAAGCACTA
TGGGCGCAGCGTCAATGACGCTGACGGTACAGGCCAGACAATTATTGTCTGGTATAGTGCAGCAGCAGAA
CAATTTGCTGAGGGCTATTGAGGCGCAACAGCATCTGTTGCAACTCACAGTCTGGGGCATCAAGCAGCTC
CAGGCAAGAATCCTGGCTGTGGAAAGATACCTAAAGGATCAACAGCTCCTGGGGATTTGGGGTTGCTCTG
GAAAACTCATTTGCACCACTGCTGTGCCTTGGAATGCTAGTTGGAGTAATAAATCTCTGGAACAGATTTG
GAATCACACGACCTGGATGGAGTGGGACAGAGAAATTAACAATTACACAAGCTTAATACACTCCTTAATT
GAAGAATCGCAAAACCAGCAAGAAAAGAATGAACAAGAATTATTGGAATTAGATAAATGGGCAAGTTTGT
GGAATTGGTTTAACATAACAAATTGGCTGTGGTATATAAAATTATTCATAATGATAGTAGGAGGCTTGGT
AGGTTTAAGAATAGTTTTTGCTGTACTTTCTATAGTGAATAGAGTTAGGCAGGGATATTCACCATTATCG
TTTCAGACCCACCTCCCAACCCCGAGGGGACCCATGCATTGCATCTCAATTAGTCAGCAACCAGGTGTGG
AAAGTCCCCAGGCTCCCCAGCAGGCAGAAGTATGCAAAGCATGCGTCTCAATTAGTCAGCAACCATAGTC
CCGCCCCTAACTCCGCCCATCCCGCCCCTAACTCCGCCCAGTTCCGCCCATTCTCCGCCCCATGGCTGAC
TAATTTTTTTTATTTATGCAGAGGCCGAGGCCGCCTCGGCCTCTGAGCTATTCCAGAAGTAGTGAGGAGG
CTTTTTTGGAGGCCTAGGCTTTTGCAAAAAGCTTTCTAGAGGTACCACCGGAGCTTACCATGACCGAGTA
CAAGCCCACGGTGCGCCTCGCCACCCGCGACGACGTCCCCAGGGCCGTACGCACCCTCGCCGCCGCGTTC
GCCGACTACCCCGCCACGCGCCACACCGTCGATCCGGACCGCCACATCGAGCGGGTCACCGAGCTGCAAG
AACTCTTCCTCACGCGCGTCGGGCTCGACATCGGCAAGGTGTGGGTCGCGGACGACGGCGCCGCCGTGGC
GGTCTGGACCACGCCGGAGAGCGTCGAAGCGGGGGCGGTGTTCGCCGAGATCGGCCCGCGCATGGCCGAG
TTGAGCGGTTCCCGGCTGGCCGCGCAGCAACAGATGGAAGGCCTCCTGGCGCCGCACCGGCCCAAGGAGC
CCGCGTGGTTCCTGGCCACCGTCGGCGTCTCGCCCGACCACCAGGGCAAGGGTCTGGGCAGCGCCGTCGT
GCTCCCCGGAGTGGAGGCGGCCGAGCGCGCCGGGGTGCCCGCCTTCCTGGAGACCTCCGCGCCCCGCAAC
CTCCCCTTCTACGAGCGGCTCGGCTTCACCGTCACCGCCGACGTCGAGGTGCCCGAAGGACCGCGCACCT
GGTGCATGACCCGCAAGCCCGGTGCCAGTTAACGAATTCTAGATCTTGAGACAAATGGCAGTATTCATCC
ACAATTTTAAAAGAAAAGGGGGGATTGGGGGGTACAGTGCAGGGGAAAGAATAGTAGACATAATAGCAAC
AGACATACAAACTAAAGAATTACAAAAACAAATTACAAAAATTCAAAATTTTCGGGTTTATTACAGGGAC
AGCAGAGATCCACTTTGGCGCCGGCTCGAGGCCTGCAGGTGCAAAGATGGATAAAGTTTTAAACAGAGAG
GAATCTTTGCAGCTAATGGACCTTCTAGGTCTTGAAAGGAGTGGGAATTGGCTCCGGTGCCCGTCAGTGG
GCAGAGCGCACATCGCCCACAGTCCCCGAGAAGTTGGGGGGAGGGGTCGGCAATTGAACCGGTGCCTAGA
GAAGGTGGCGCGGGGTAAACTGGGAAAGTGATGTCGTGTACTGGCTCCGCCTTTTTCCCGAGGGTGGGGG
AGAACCGTATATAAGTGCAGTAGTCGCCGTGAACGTTCTTTTTCGCAACGGGTTTGCCGCCAGAACACAG
GTAAGTGCCGTGTGTGGTTCCCGCGGGCCTGGCCTCTTTACGGGTTATGGCCCTTGCGTGCCTTGAATTA
CTTCCACCTGGCTGCAGTACGTGATTCTTGATCCCGAGCTTCGGGTTGGAAGTGGGTGGGAGAGTTCGAG
GCCTTGCGCTTAAGGAGCCCCTTCGCCTCGTGCTTGAGTTGAGGCCTGGCCTGGGCGCTGGGGCCGCCGC
GTGCGAATCTGGTGGCACCTTCGCGCCTGTCTCGCTGCTTTCGATAAGTCTCTAGCCATTTAAAATTTTT
GATGACCTGCTGCGACGCTTTTTTTCTGGCAAGATAGTCTTGTAAATGCGGGCCAAGATCTGCACACTGG
TATTTCGGTTTTTGGGGCCGCGGGCGGCGACGGGGCCCGTGCGTCCCAGCGCACATGTTCGGCGAGGCGG
GGCCTGCGAGCGCGGCCACCGAGAATCGGACGGGGGTAGTCTCAAGCTGGCCGGCCTGCTCTGGTGCCTG
GCCTCGCGCCGCCGTGTATCGCCCCGCCCTGGGCGGCAAGGCTGGCCCGGTCGGCACCAGTTGCGTGAGC
GGAAAGATGGCCGCTTCCCGGCCCTGCTGCAGGGAGCTCAAAATGGAGGACGCGGCGCTCGGGAGAGCGG
GCGGGTGAGTCACCCACACAAAGGAAAAGGGCCTTTCCGTCCTCAGCCGTCGCTTCATGTGACTCCACGG
AGTACCGGGCGCCGTCCAGGCACCTCGATTAGTTCTCGAGCTTTTGGAGTACGTCGTCTTTAGGTTGGGG
GGAGGGGTTTTATGCGATGGAGTTTCCCCACACTGAGTGGGTGGAGACTGAAGTTAGGCCAGCTTGGCAC
TTGATGTAATTCTCCTTGGAATTTGCCCTTTTTGAGTTTGGATCTTGGTTCATTCTCAAGCCTCAGACAG
TGGTTCAAAGTTTTTTTCTTCCATTTCAGGTGTCGTGAGGCTAGCACCGCCACCATGAACAAGGTAGAAC
AGAAGTCCCAGGAGTCAGTATCATTTAAAGATGTGACTGTGGGCTTCACCCAGGAGGAGTGGCAGCACCT
GGACCCTAGTCAGAGGGCTCTGTATAGAGATGTGATGCTGGAGAACTACAGCAACCTTGTCTCAGTGGGG
TATTGTGTTCACAAACCAGAGGTGATCTTCAGGCTGCAACAAGGAGAAGAGCCATGGAAACAGGAGGAAG
AATTCCCAAGCCAAAGCTTTCCAGTCTGGACAGCTGATCACCTGAAAGAGAGGAGCCAAGAAAACCAATC
TAAACATTTGTGGGAAGTTGTATTCATCAATAATGAAATGCTGACTAAGGAACAAGGTGATGTAATAGGA
ATACCATTTAATGTGGATGTAAGTTCTTTTCCTTCCAGAAAAATGTTCTGTCAGTGTGATTCATGTGGAA
TGAGTTTCAACACTGTTTCAGAATTGGTTATCAGTAAGATAAACTATTTAGGAAAAAAGTCTGATGAATT
TAATGCCTGTGGGAAATTGTTACTCAATATTAAGCATGATGAAACTCATACTCAAGAGAAAAATGAAGTT
TTGAAAAATAGGAACACACTGAGTCATCATGAGGAGACTTTGCAGCATGAGAAGATTCAAACTTTAGAGC
ACAATTTTGAATACAGTATATGTCAGGAAACCCTCCTTGAAAAGGCAGTATTCAATACACAGAAGAGAGA
GAACGCAGAAGAGAATAACTGTGATTATAATGAATTTGGGAGAACTTTGTGTGATAGTTCATCCCTCTTG
TTCCATCAGATATCTCCGTCAAGGGACAATCACTATGAATTTAGTGATTGTGAGAAGTTCTTATGTGTGA
AGTCCACCCTTTCTAAACCTCATGGGGTATCTATGAAACACTATGATTGTGGTGAAAGTGGGAATAATTT
CAGGAGGAAATTGTGTCTGTCACACCTTCAGAAAGGTGATAAAGGAGAGAAACACTTTGAATGTAATGAA
TGTGGGAAAGCTTTCTGGGAGAAGTCACATCTCACTCGACATCAGAGGGTGCACACAGGACAGAAACCCT
TTCAATGTAATGAATGTGAAAAAGCTTTCTGGGATAAGTCAAACCTCACTAAACATCAAAGATCACACAC
AGGGGAGAAACCTTTTGAATGCAATGAATGTGGGAAAGCCTTTAGCCATAAGTCAGCCCTCACATTACAC
CAGAGAACACATACAGGGGAGAAACCCTATCAATGTAATGCGTGTGGGAAAACTTTTTGCCAGAAATCTG
ACCTCACTAAACATCAGAGAACACACACAGGGCTGAAACCCTATGAATGTTATGAATGTGGAAAATCCTT
CCGTGTGACTTCGCACCTTAAAGTACACCAGAGAACTCACACAGGTGAGAAACCTTTTGAATGTCTTGAG
TGTGGGAAATCCTTTAGTGAAAAGTCAAATCTTACACAGCATCAGAGAATTCACATAGGAGATAAATCTT
ATGAATGTAATGCATGTGGGAAAACTTTCTACCACAAGTCATTACTCACCAGGCATCAGATAATTCATAC
AGGGTGGAAACCTTATGAATGTTATGAATGTGGGAAAACCTTCTGCTTGAAGTCAGACCTCACAGTACAT
CAGAGAACACACACAGGGCAGAAACCCTTTGCATGTCCCGAATGTGGGAAATTCTTTAGCCATAAGTCAA
CCCTCTCTCAACATTATAGAACACACACAGGGGAGAAACCCTACGAATGTCATGAATGTGGAAAAATCTT
TTACAATAAATCATACCTAACTAAACATAATAGAACACATACAGGGGAGAAACCCTATGAATGTAATGAA
TGTGGAAAAGCCTTCTACCAGAAGTCACAACTCACTCAGCATCAGAGAATTCACATAGGGGAGAAACCCT
ATAAATGTAATGAGTGTGGAAAAGCTTTCTGCCATAAGTCAGCTCTAATTGTACATCAGAGAACCCATAC
ACAAGAAAAGCCCTATAAATGTAATGAATGTGGAAAATCTTTCTGTGTAAAATCAGGACTTATTTTCCAT
GAGAGAAAGCACACGGGGGAGAAACCCTATGAATGCAATGAATGTGGGAAATTCTTCAGGCACAAATCAT
CACTCACAGTACATCACAGGGCTCACACAGGAGAGAAATCTTGTCAATGTAATGAATGTGGAAAAATCTT
TTACCGTAAATCGGAACTTGCTCAACATCAGAGATCACATACAGGGGAAAAGCCCTATGAATGTAACACA
TGCAGGAAAACTTTCTCTCAAAAGTCAAATCTCATTGTACATCAGAGAAGACATATAGGAGAAAACCTTA
TGAATGAAATGGATATTAGAAATTTCCAGCCACAAGTCAGCCTCCATAATGCCTCAGAGTATTCACACTG
TGGAGAAAGCCCTGATGACATCCTGAATGTTCAGTAGTAATGAACTAGTCCGTAACTTGAAAGTATTTCG
ATTTCTTGGCTTTATATATCTTGTGGAAAGGACGATCATAATTCAACTTTCCAGTACCGACGCGTTAAGT
CGACAATCAACCTCTGGATTACAAAATTTGTGAAAGATTGACTGGTATTCTTAACTATGTTGCTCCTTTT
ACGCTATGTGGATACGCTGCTTTAATGCCTTTGTATCATGCTATTGCTTCCCGTATGGCTTTCATTTTCT
CCTCCTTGTATAAATCCTGGTTGCTGTCTCTTTATGAGGAGTTGTGGCCCGTTGTCAGGCAACGTGGCGT
GGTGTGCACTGTGTTTGCTGACGCAACCCCCACTGGTTGGGGCATTGCCACCACCTGTCAGCTCCTTTCC
GGGACTTTCGCTTTCCCCCTCCCTATTGCCACGGCGGAACTCATCGCCGCCTGCCTTGCCCGCTGCTGGA
CAGGGGCTCGGCTGTTGGGCACTGACAATTCCGTGGTGTTGTCGGGGAAATCATCGTCCTTTCCTTGGCT
GCTCGCCTGTGTTGCCACCTGGATTCTGCGCGGGACGTCCTTCTGCTACGTCCCTTCGGCCCTCAATCCA
GCGGACCTTCCTTCCCGCGGCCTGCTGCCGGCTCTGCGGCCTCTTCCGCGTCTTCGCCTTCGCCCTCAGA
CGAGTCGGATCTCCCTTTGGGCCGCCTCCCCGCGTCGACTTTAAGACCAATGACTTACAAGGCAGCTGTA
GATCTTAGCCACTTTTTAAAAGAAAAGGGGGGACTGGAAGGGCTAATTCACTCCCAACGAAGACAAGATC
TGCTTTTTGCTTGTACTGGGTCTCTCTGGTTAGACCAGATCTGAGCCTGGGAGCTCTCTGGCTAACTAGG
GAACCCACTGCTTAAGCCTCAATAAAGCTTGCCTTGAGTGCTTCAAGTAGTGTGTGCCCGTCTGTTGTGT
GACTCTGGTAACTAGAGATCCCTCAGACCCTTTTAGTCAGTGTGGAAAATCTCTAGCAGTACGTATAGTA
GTTCATGTCATCTTATTATTCAGTATTTATAACTTGCAAAGAAATGAATATCAGAGAGTGAGAGGAACTT
GTTTATTGCAGCTTATAATGGTTACAAATAAAGCAATAGCATCACAAATTTCACAAATAAAGCATTTTTT
TCACTGCATTCTAGTTGTGGTTTGTCCAAACTCATCAATGTATCTTATCATGTCTGGCTCTAGCTATCCC
GCCCCTAACTCCGCCCATCCCGCCCCTAACTCCGCCCAGTTCCGCCCATTCTCCGCCCCATGGCTGACTA
ATTTTTTTTATTTATGCAGAGGCCGAGGCCGCCTCGGCCTCTGAGCTATTCCAGAAGTAGTGAGGAGGCT
TTTTTGGAGGCCTAGGGACGTACCCAATTCGCCCTATAGTGAGTCGTATTACGCGCGCTCACTGGCCGTC
GTTTTACAACGTCGTGACTGGGAAAACCCTGGCGTTACCCAACTTAATCGCCTTGCAGCACATCCCCCTT
TCGCCAGCTGGCGTAATAGCGAAGAGGCCCGCACCGATCGCCCTTCCCAACAGTTGCGCAGCCTGAATGG
CGAATGGG
[124 nt withheld, positions 8129-8252]
C
[91 nt withheld, positions 8254-8344]
A
[49 nt withheld, positions 8346-8394]
CCTTTGACGTTGGAGTCCACGTTCTTT
[37 nt withheld, positions 8422-8458]
ACCCTATCTCGGTCTATTCTTTTGATTTATAAGGGATTTTGCCGATTTCGGCCTATTGGTTAAAAAATGA
GCTGATTTAACAAAAATTTAACGCGAATTTTAACAAAATATTAACGCTTACAATTTAGGTGGCACTTTTC
GGGGAAATGTGCGCGGAACCCCTATTTGTTTATTTTTCTAAATACATTCAAATATGTATCCGCTCATGAG
ACAATAACCCTGATAAATGCTTCAATAATATTGAAAAAGGAAGAGTATGAGTATTCAACATTTCCGTGTC
GCCCTTATTCCCTTTTTTGCGGCATTTTGCCTTCCTGTTTTTGCTCACCCAGAAACGCTGGTGAAAGTAA
AAGATGCTGAAGATCAGTTGGGTGCACGAGTGGGTTACATCGAACTGGATCTCAACAGCGGTAAGATCCT
TGAGAGTTTTCGCCCCGAAGAACGTTTTCCAATGATGAGCACTTTTAAAGTTCTGCTATGTGGCGCGGTA
TTATCCCGTATTGACGCCGGGCAAGAGCAACTCGGTCGCCGCATACACTATTCTCAGAATGACTTGGTTG
AGTACTCACCAGTCACAGAAAAGCATCTTACGGATGGCATGACAGTAAGAGAATTATGCAGTGCTGCCAT
AACCATGAGTGATAACACTGCGGCCAACTTACTTCTGACAACGATCGGAGGACCGAAGGAGCTAACCGCT
TTTTTGCACAACATGGGGGATCATGTAACTCGCCTTGATCGTTGGGAACCGGAGCTGAATGAAGCCATAC
CAAACGACGAGCGTGACACCACGATGCCTGTAGCAATGGCAACAACGTTGCGCAAACTATTAACTGGCGA
ACTACTTACTCTAGCTTCCCGGCAACAATTAATAGACTGGATGGAGGCGGATAAAGTTGCAGGACCACTT
CTGCGCTCGGCCCTTCCGGCTGGCTGGTTTATTGCTGATAAATCTGGAGCCGGTGAGCGTGGGTCTCGCG
GTATCATTGCAGCACTGGGGCCAGATGGTAAGCCCTCCCGTATCGTAGTTATCTACACGACGGGGAGTCA
GGCAACTATGGATGAACGAAATAGACAGATCGCTGAGATAGGTGCCTCACTGATTAAGCATTGGTAACTG
TCAGACCAAGTTTACTCATATATACTTTAGATTGATTTAAAACTTCATTTTTAATTTAAAAGGATCTAGG
TGAAGATCCTTTTTGATAATCTCATGACCAAAATCCCTTAACGTGAGTTTTCGTTCCACTGAGCGTCAGA
CCCCGTAGAAAAGATCAAAGGATCTTCTTGAGATCCTTTTTTTCTGCGCGTAATCTGCTGCTTGCAAACA
AAAAAACCACCGCTACCAGCGGTGGTTTGTTTGCCGGATCAAGAGCTACCAACTCTTTTTCCGAAGGTAA
CTGGCTTCAGCAGAGCGCAGATACCAAATACTGTTCTTCTAGTGTAGCCGTAGTTAGGCCACCACTTCAA
GAACTCTGTAGCACCGCCTACATACCTCGCTCTGCTAATCCTGTTACCAGTGGCTGCTGCCAGTGGCGAT
AAGTCGTGTCTTACCGGGTTGGACTCAAGACGATAGTTACCGGATAAGGCGCAGCGGTCGGGCTGAACGG
GGGGTTCGTGCACACAGCCCAGCTTGGAGCGAACGACCTACACCGAACTGAGATACCTACAGCGTGAGCT
ATGAGAAAGCGCCACGCTTCCCGAAGGGAGAAAGGCGGACAGGTATCCGGTAAGCGGCAGGGTCGGAACA
GGAGAGCGCACGAGGGAGCTTCCAGGGGGAAACGCCTGGTATCTTTATAGTCCTGTCGGGTTTCGCCACC
TCTGACTTGAGCGTCGATTTTTGTGATGCTCGTCAGGGGGGCGGAGCCTATGGAAAAACGCCAGCAACGC
GGCCTTTTTACGGTTCCTGGCCTTTTGCTGGCCTTTTGCTCACATGTTCTTTCCTGCGTTATCCCCTGAT
TCTGTGGATAACCGTATTACCGCCTTTGAGTGAGCTGATACCGCTCGCCGCAGCCGAACGACCGAGCGCA
GCGAGTCAGTGAGCGAGGAAGCGGAAGAGCGCCCAATACGCAAACCGCCTCTCCCCGCGCGTTGGCCGAT
TCATTAATGCAGCTGGCACGACAGGTTTCCCGACTGGAAAGCGGGCAGTGAGCGCAACGCAATTAATGTG
AGTTAGCTCACTCATTAGGCACCCCAGGCTTTACACTTTATGCTTCCGGCTCGTATGTTGTGTGGAATTG
TGAGCGGATAACAATTTCACACAGGAAACAGCTATGACCATGATTACGCCAAGCGCGCAATTAACCCTCA
CTAAAGGGAACAAAAGCTGGAGCTGCAAGC
Features (pLannotate 1.2.2; 32 found; start..end, strand, type, name):
      5..231     +  promoter       RSV promoter: Rous sarcoma virus enhancer/promoter
    232..412     +  LTR            5' LTR (truncated): truncated 5' long terminal repeat (LTR) from HIV-1
    459..584     +  misc_feature   HIV-1 Ψ: packaging signal of human immunodeficiency virus type 1
    568..931     +  CDS            HIV-1 gag (fragment): gag protein from human immunodeficiency virus 1; gag
   1077..1310    +  misc_feature   RRE: The Rev response element (RRE) of HIV-1 allows for Rev-dependent mRNA export from the nucleus to the cytoplasm.
   1687..1713    +  CDS            Rev (fragment): human immunodeficiency virus 1 (HIV-1) Rev protein; rev; enhances nuclear export of unspliced and incompletely spliced viral mRNAs
   1720..1743    +  promoter       SV40 promoter (fragment): SV40 early promoter
   1744..1815    +  promoter       SV40 promoter (fragment): SV40 enhancer and early promoter
   1839..1974    +  rep_origin     SV40 ori: SV40 origin of replication
   2020..2616    +  CDS            PuroR (fragment): puromycin N-acetyltransferase; pac from Streptomyces; confers resistance to puromycin
   2665..2782    +  misc_feature   cPPT/CTS: central polypurine tract and central termination sequence of HIV-1
   2847..2913    +  CDS            small t antigen (fragment): SV40 (simian virus 40) small t antigen
   2920..4098    +  promoter       EF-1α promoter: strong constitutive promoter for human elongation factor EF-1α
   4115..5089    +  CDS            ZNF33A (fragment): ZN33A_HUMAN - Also known as KIAA0065, KOX31, ZNF11, ZNF11A, ZNF33. Experimental evidence at protein level: Swiss-Prot protein existence level 1. May be involved in transcriptional regulation. From Homo sapiens (Human).
   6434..6544    +  CDS            ZNF33A (fragment): ZN33A_HUMAN - Also known as KIAA0065, KOX31, ZNF11, ZNF11A, ZNF33. Experimental evidence at protein level: Swiss-Prot protein existence level 1. May be involved in transcriptional regulation. From Homo sapiens (Human).
   6560..6613    +  promoter       U6 promoter (fragment): RNA polymerase III promoter for human U6 snRNA
   6655..7243    +  misc_feature   WPRE: woodchuck hepatitis virus posttranscriptional regulatory element
   7294..7313    +  misc_feature   cPPT/CTS (fragment): central polypurine tract and central termination sequence of HIV-1
   7315..7548    +  LTR            3' LTR (ΔU3): self-inactivating 3' long terminal repeat (LTR) from HIV-1
   7626..7747    +  polyA_signal   SV40 poly(A) signal: SV40 polyadenylation signal
   7787..7922    +  rep_origin     SV40 ori: SV40 origin of replication
   7943..7961    -  promoter       T7 promoter: promoter for bacteriophage T7 RNA polymerase
   7969..8124    +  CDS            lacZα (fragment): LacZα fragment of β-galactosidase; lacZ fragment
   8129..8557    +  rep_origin     f1 ori (sequence partly withheld): f1 bacteriophage origin of replication; arrow indicates direction of (+) strand synthesis
   8610..8714    +  promoter       AmpR promoter: bla
   8715..9575    +  CDS            AmpR: β-lactamase; bla; confers resistance to ampicillin, carbenicillin, and related antibiotics
   9746..10334   +  rep_origin     ori: high-copy-number ColE1/pMB1/pBR322/pUC origin of replication
  10517..10609   +  CDS            lacI (fragment): lac repressor; lacI; The lac repressor binds to the lac operator to inhibit transcription in E. coli. This inhibition can be relieved by adding lactose or isopropyl-β-D-thiogalactopyranoside (IPTG).
  10622..10643   +  protein_bind   CAP binding site: CAP binding activates transcription in the presence of cAMP. E. coli catabolite activator protein
  10658..10688   +  promoter       lac promoter: promoter for the E. coli lac operon
  10692..10714   +  protein_bind   lac operator (fragment): The lac repressor binds to the lac operator to inhibit transcription in E. coli. This inhibition can be relieved by adding lactose or isopropyl-β-D-thiogalactopyranoside (IPTG). lac repressor encoded by lacI
  10757..10775   +  promoter       T3 promoter: promoter for bacteriophage T3 RNA polymerase
