[The description below was written by a language model from this plasmid's Addgene catalogue record and pLannotate feature annotations shown in this document.]
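Description:
TFORF0356 is a lentiviral mammalian expression plasmid built on the pLX_TRC317 backbone and carrying the human zinc-finger transcription factor gene ZNF33A as its insert. It belongs to a barcoded collection of transcription factor ORFs, in which each clone carries a unique 24-bp barcode so that the ORF can be identified by sequencing in pooled overexpression screens, such as those for directed differentiation. In bacteria it is maintained at high copy through a ColE1/pUC-type origin with ampicillin resistance (AmpR). An f1 origin and remnants of a lac/T7/T3 cloning region are also present in the backbone. The depositor cautions that recombination can occur, as is common for LTR-containing plasmids.

The viral cassette has a third-generation layout. An RSV promoter drives a truncated HIV-1 5' LTR, followed by the Ψ packaging signal with a gag fragment, the RRE for Rev-dependent nuclear export, and a cPPT/CTS element. It ends in a self-inactivating ΔU3 3' LTR followed by an SV40 poly(A) signal. Within this unit, an SV40 promoter/origin region drives puromycin N-acetyltransferase for selection of transduced cells, and the EF-1α promoter drives the ZNF33A ORF. A WPRE lies downstream to enhance transcript expression. The annotation software recognised ZNF33A only as two fragments flanking an unannotated stretch. That span is consistent with the stated insert size of about 2.5 kb, so the gap probably reflects imperfect matching to the reference protein or isoform differences rather than a disrupted ORF. The barcode is not annotated in the feature table. A short U6 promoter fragment lies between the ORF and the WPRE, but the record does not state its role.
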