Addgene plasmid #143695: TFORF0356
Purpose: Lentiviral vector for overexpressing transcription factor ORFs with unique 24-bp barcodes. Barcodes facilitate identification of transcription factors in pooled screens.
Depositing lab: Feng Zhang. Depositing organization: Broad Institute. Publication: A transcription factor atlas of directed differentiation. Joung J, Ma S, Tay T, Geiger-Schuller KR, Kirchgatterer PC, Verdine VK, Guo B, Arias-Garcia MA, Allen WE, Singh A, Kuksenko O, Abudayyeh OO, Gootenberg JS, Fu Z, Macrae RK, Buenrostro JD, Regev A, Zhang F. Cell. 2023 Jan 5;186(1):209-229.e26. doi: 10.1016/j.cell.2022.11.026. PubMed 36608654.
Backbone
  Vector backbone: pLX_TRC317
  Backbone manufacturer: Broad Institute Genetic Perturbation Platform
  Backbone size w/o insert (bp): 8264
  Vector type: Mammalian Expression, Lentiviral
  Selectable markers: Puromycin
Growth in bacteria
  Bacterial resistance: Ampicillin, 100 μg/mL
  Growth temperature: 37°C
  Growth strain: NEB Stable
  Copy number: High Copy
Gene/Insert
  Gene/Insert name: ZNF33A
  Species: H. sapiens (human)
  Insert size (bp): 2534
  Entrez Gene: ZNF33A (a.k.a. KOX2, KOX31, KOX5, NF11A, ZNF11, ZNF11A, ZNF33, ZZAPK)
  Promoter: EF1a
  Cloning method: Unknown
  Sequencing primers: 5′ GGGTGGAGACTGAAGTTAGGCCAG; 3′ CACATAGCGTAAAAGGAGCAACATAG
Terms and licenses: Academic/Nonprofit Terms; Industry Terms: Not Available to Industry
Depositor comments: XM_011519651,NM_006974,ENST00000458705 . The transcription factor ORF portion of this plasmid was synthesized by Genewiz. Please test multiple small colonies in case of plasmid recombination. To make this collection available in a timely manner, a portion of this collection was not fully sequenced by Addgene. If an Addgene verified full plasmid sequence is not available, please contact us prior to placing an order to request the full sequence.
How to cite: TFORF0356 was a gift from Feng Zhang (Addgene plasmid # 143695 ; http://n2t.net/addgene:143695 ; RRID:Addgene_143695)
