>Addgene plasmid #143695 | TFORF0356 | depositor partial sequence | sequence record 283215 | Insert
ACCGCCACCATGAACAAGGTAGAACAGAAGTCCCAGGAGTCAGTATCATTTAAAGATGTGACTGTGGGCT
TCACCCAGGAGGAGTGGCAGCACCTGGACCCTAGTCAGAGGGCTCTGTATAGAGATGTGATGCTGGAGAA
CTACAGCAACCTTGTCTCAGTGGGGTATTGTGTTCACAAACCAGAGGTGATCTTCAGGCTGCAACAAGGA
GAAGAGCCATGGAAACAGGAGGAAGAATTCCCAAGCCAAAGCTTTCCAGTCTGGACAGCTGATCACCTGA
AAGAGAGGAGCCAAGAAAACCAATCTAAACATTTGTGGGAAGTTGTATTCATCAATAATGAAATGCTGAC
TAAGGAACAAGGTGATGTAATAGGAATACCATTTAATGTGGATGTAAGTTCTTTTCCTTCCAGAAAAATG
TTCTGTCAGTGTGATTCATGTGGAATGAGTTTCAACACTGTTTCAGAATTGGTTATCAGTAAGATAAACT
ATTTAGGAAAAAAGTCTGATGAATTTAATGCCTGTGGGAAATTGTTACTCAATATTAAGCATGATGAAAC
TCATACTCAAGAGAAAAATGAAGTTTTGAAAAATAGGAACACACTGAGTCATCATGAGGAGACTTTGCAG
CATGAGAAGATTCAAACTTTAGAGCACAATTTTGAATACAGTATATGTCAGGAAACCCTCCTTGAAAAGG
CAGTATTCAATACACAGAAGAGAGAGAACGCAGAAGAGAATAACTGTGATTATAATGAATTTGGGAGAAC
TTTGTGTGATAGTTCATCCCTCTTGTTCCATCAGATATCTCCGTCAAGGGACAATCACTATGAATTTAGT
GATTGTGAGAAGTTCTTATGTGTGAAGTCCACCCTTTCTAAACCTCATGGGGTATCTATGAAACACTATG
ATTGTGGTGAAAGTGGGAATAATTTCAGGAGGAAATTGTGTCTGTCACACCTTCAGAAAGGTGATAAAGG
AGAGAAACACTTTGAATGTAATGAATGTGGGAAAGCTTTCTGGGAGAAGTCACATCTCACTCGACATCAG
AGGGTGCACACAGGACAGAAACCCTTTCAATGTAATGAATGTGAAAAAGCTTTCTGGGATAAGTCAAACC
TCACTAAACATCAAAGATCACACACAGGGGAGAAACCTTTTGAATGCAATGAATGTGGGAAAGCCTTTAG
CCATAAGTCAGCCCTCACATTACACCAGAGAACACATACAGGGGAGAAACCCTATCAATGTAATGCGTGT
GGGAAAACTTTTTGCCAGAAATCTGACCTCACTAAACATCAGAGAACACACACAGGGCTGAAACCCTATG
AATGTTATGAATGTGGAAAATCCTTCCGTGTGACTTCGCACCTTAAAGTACACCAGAGAACTCACACAGG
TGAGAAACCTTTTGAATGTCTTGAGTGTGGGAAATCCTTTAGTGAAAAGTCAAATCTTACACAGCATCAG
AGAATTCACATAGGAGATAAATCTTATGAATGTAATGCATGTGGGAAAACTTTCTACCACAAGTCATTAC
TCACCAGGCATCAGATAATTCATACAGGGTGGAAACCTTATGAATGTTATGAATGTGGGAAAACCTTCTG
CTTGAAGTCAGACCTCACAGTACATCAGAGAACACACACAGGGCAGAAACCCTTTGCATGTCCCGAATGT
GGGAAATTCTTTAGCCATAAGTCAACCCTCTCTCAACATTATAGAACACACACAGGGGAGAAACCCTACG
AATGTCATGAATGTGGAAAAATCTTTTACAATAAATCATACCTAACTAAACATAATAGAACACATACAGG
GGAGAAACCCTATGAATGTAATGAATGTGGAAAAGCCTTCTACCAGAAGTCACAACTCACTCAGCATCAG
AGAATTCACATAGGGGAGAAACCCTATAAATGTAATGAGTGTGGAAAAGCTTTCTGCCATAAGTCAGCTC
TAATTGTACATCAGAGAACCCATACACAAGAAAAGCCCTATAAATGTAATGAATGTGGAAAATCTTTCTG
TGTAAAATCAGGACTTATTTTCCATGAGAGAAAGCACACGGGGGAGAAACCCTATGAATGCAATGAATGT
GGGAAATTCTTCAGGCACAAATCATCACTCACAGTACATCACAGGGCTCACACAGGAGAGAAATCTTGTC
AATGTAATGAATGTGGAAAAATCTTTTACCGTAAATCGGAACTTGCTCAACATCAGAGATCACATACAGG
GGAAAAGCCCTATGAATGTAACACATGCAGGAAAACTTTCTCTCAAAAGTCAAATCTCATTGTACATCAG
AGAAGACATATAGGAGAAAACCTTATGAATGAAATGGATATTAGAAATTTCCAGCCACAAGTCAGCCTCC
ATAATGCCTCAGAGTATTCACACTGTGGAGAAAGCCCTGATGACATCCTGAATGTTCAGTAGTAATGAAC
TAGTCCGTAACTTGAAAGTATTTCGATTTCTTGGCTTTATATATCTTGTGGAAAGGACGATCATAATTCA
ACTTTCCAGTACCG
