>Addgene plasmid #143695 | TFORF0356 | depositor partial sequence | sequence record 283216 | Barcode
TCATAATTCAACTTTCCAGTACCG
